>Addgene plasmid #56004 | mPlum-VASP-5 | depositor partial sequence | sequence record 86911 | insert sequence
CGTCAGATCCGCTAGCGCTACCGGTGGCTACCATGGTGAGCAAGGGCGAGGAGGTCATCAAGGAGTTCAT
GCGCTTCAAGGAGCACATGGAGGGCTCCGTGAACGGCCACGAGTTCGAGATCGAGGGCGAGGGCGAGGGC
CGCCCCTACGAGGGCACCCAGACCGCCAGGCTGAAGGTGACCAAGGGTGGCCCCCTGCCCTTCGCCTGGG
ACATCCTGTCCCCTCAGATCATGTACGGCTCCAAGGCCTACGTGAAGCACCCCGCCGACATCCCCGACTA
CTTGAAGCTGTCCTTCCCCGAGGGCTTCAAGTGGGAGCGCGTGATGAACTTCGAGGACGGCGGCGTGGTG
ACCGTGACCCAGGACTCCTCCCTGCAGGACGGCGAGTTCATCTACAAGGTGAAGGTGCGCGGCACCAACT
TCCCCTCCGACGGCCCCGTAATGCAGAAGAAGACCATGGGCTGGGAGGCCTCCTCCGAGCGGATGTACCC
CGAGGACGGCGCCCTGAAGGGCGAGATGAAGATGAGGCTGAGGCTGAAGGACGGCGGCCACTACGACGCC
GAGGTCAAGACCACCTACATGGCCAAGAAGCCCGTGCAGCTGCCCGGCGCCTACAAGACCGACATCAAGC
TGGACATCACCTCCCACAACGAGGACTACACCATCGTGGAACAGTACGAGCGCGCCGAGGGCCGCCACTC
CACCGGCGCCTCCGGACTCAGATCTATGAGCGAGACGGTCATCTGTTCCAGCCGGGCTACTGTGATGCTT
TATGATGACAGCAACAAGCGATGGCTCCCTGCTGGCACTGGTCCCCAGGCCTTCAGCCGCGTCCAGATAT
ACCACAACCCCACTGCTAACTCCTTCCGAGTTGTTGGCCGCAAGATGCAGCCGGATCAGCAGGTGGTTAT
CAACTGTGCCATCATTCGGGGTGTCAAGTACAATCAGGCCACTCCCATCTTCCATCAGTGGCGAGATGCC
CGCCAGGTCTGGGGCCTCAACTTCGGCAGCAAGGAGGACGCCATACAGTTTGCAACAGGCATGGCCAACG
CCCTAGAGGCCTTGGAAGGAGGTGGGCCTCCCCCAGCCCCAGCACCCCCTGCCTGGTCTGCCCAGAATGG
TCCCTCCCCAGAGGAGCTGGAACAACAGAAAAGGCAGCCGGAGCATATGGAGCGCCGGGTCTCCAATGCA
GGAGGCCCACCTGCTCCCCCAGCTGGGGGCCCTCCTCCACCTCCAGGACCTCCCCCTCCTCCAGGTCCCC
CCCCACCCCCAGGTCTGCCCTCCTCAGGGGTATCTGGGGCAGGTCATGGAGCAGGGGCAGCCCCACCCCC
TGCACCCCCACTCCCTACAACACAGGGCCCCAATAGTGGGGGTTCCGGGGCCCCAGGCCTGGCTGCTGCC
ATTGCTGGAGCCAAACTCAGGAAAGTGAGCAAGCAGGAGGAGGCCTCTGGGGGGCCCCTGGCCCCCAAAG
CTGAGAACAGTCGAAGCACTGGTGGGGGGCTTATGGAAGAGATGAACGCCATGCTGGCCCGGAGAAGAAA
AGCCACACAGGTTGGGGAGAAGCCCCCCAAAGACGAGTCAGCCAGTGAGGAGTCAGAGGCCCGACTCCCT
GCCCAGAGTGAACCTGTGAGAAGACCCTGGGAGAAGAACAGCACAACCTTGCCAAGGATGAAGTCGTCCT
CTTCTGTGACTACCTCCGAGGCCCACCCCTCGACGCCCTGCTCCAGTGATGACTCCGACTTGGAGAGGGT
GAAGCAGGAGCTTCTGGAAGAGGTGCGGAAGGAGCTACAGAAAATGAAAGAGGAAATCATCGAAGTCTTT
GTCCAGGAGCTGAGGAAGCGGGGTTCTCCTTGAGCGGCCGCGACTCTAGATCATAATCAGCCATACCACA
TT
