[The description below was written by a language model from this plasmid's Addgene catalogue record.]
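Description:
mPlum-VASP-5 is a mammalian expression plasmid that produces mouse VASP (vasodilator-stimulated phosphoprotein) fused to the far-red fluorescent protein mPlum. It is built on an mPlum backbone of about 4.75 kb without the insert and is maintained as a high-copy plasmid in E. coli under kanamycin selection. A neomycin resistance marker allows G418 selection of transfected mammalian cells, which makes stable line generation possible as well as transient expression. The record does not include a feature table, so the origin of replication, polyadenylation signal and the promoters driving the resistance marker are not explicitly listed. The use of an SV40 polyA reverse sequencing primer does suggest that an SV40 polyadenylation signal lies downstream of the fusion.

Expression of the fusion is driven by the CMV promoter, a strong constitutive promoter in most mammalian cell types. The VASP coding sequence corresponds to the mouse transcript and carries a recorded A209T substitution. The record does not state the functional significance of this change, the orientation of the tag relative to VASP, or the linker between them. VASP is an Ena/VASP family actin regulator that concentrates at focal adhesions and on actin structures. Accordingly, the stated purpose of the construct is as a localization marker for actin and focal adhesions in fluorescence microscopy. mPlum is excited at about 590 nm and emits at about 649 nm, so the signal sits in the far-red range. This makes the construct convenient to combine with green or yellow fluorescent fusions in multicolour imaging of cytoskeletal and adhesion dynamics.
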