Addgene plasmid #56004: mPlum-VASP-5
Purpose: Localization: Actin/Focal Adhesions, Excitation: 590, Emission: 649
Depositing lab: Michael Davidson. Depositing organization: Florida State University, Tallahassee.
Backbone
  Vector backbone: mPlum
  Backbone size w/o insert (bp): 4750
  Vector type: Mammalian Expression
  Selectable markers: Neomycin (select with G418)
Growth in bacteria
  Bacterial resistance: Kanamycin, 50 μg/mL
  Growth temperature: 37°C
  Growth strain: DH5alpha
  Copy number: High Copy
Gene/Insert
  Gene/Insert name: VASP (alt name: NM_009499)
  Species: M. musculus (mouse)
  Mutation: A209T in VASP
  Promoter: CMV
  Tag / fusion protein: mPlum
  Cloning method: Unknown
  Sequencing primers: 5′ CMV-F; 3′ SV40pA-R
Terms and licenses: Academic/Nonprofit Terms; Industry Terms: Not Available to Industry
Depositor comments: . Excitation = 590; Emission = 649
How to cite: mPlum-VASP-5 was a gift from Michael Davidson (Addgene plasmid # 56004 ; http://n2t.net/addgene:56004 ; RRID:Addgene_56004)
