LOCUS       Exported 5767 bp ds-DNA circular SYN 13-MAY-2021
DEFINITION  Localization: Actin/Focal Adhesions, Excitation: 590, Emission: 649.
ACCESSION   .
VERSION     .
KEYWORDS    mPlum-VASP-5
SOURCE      synthetic DNA construct
  ORGANISM  synthetic DNA construct
REFERENCE   1 (bases 1 to 5767)
  TITLE     Davidson Red fluorescent proteins
REFERENCE   2 (bases 1 to 5767)
  AUTHORS   .
  TITLE     Direct Submission
  JOURNAL   Exported May 13, 2021 from SnapGene Server 1.1.58
            http://www.snapgene.com
FEATURES             Location/Qualifiers
     source          1..5767
                     /organism="synthetic DNA construct"
                     /mol_type="other DNA"
     enhancer        1..304
                     /label=CMV enhancer
                     /note="human cytomegalovirus immediate early enhancer"
     promoter        305..508
                     /label=CMV promoter
                     /note="human cytomegalovirus (CMV) immediate early
                     promoter"
     primer_bind     459..479
                     /label=CMV-F
                     /note="Human CMV immediate early promoter, forward primer"
     CDS             553..1230
                     /codon_start=1
                     /product="far-red monomeric derivative of DsRed fluorescent
                     protein (Wang et al., 2004)"
                     /label=mPlum
                     /note="mammalian codon-optimized"
                     /translation="MVSKGEEVIKEFMRFKEHMEGSVNGHEFEIEGEGEGRPYEGTQTA
                     RLKVTKGGPLPFAWDILSPQIMYGSKAYVKHPADIPDYLKLSFPEGFKWERVMNFEDGG
                     VVTVTQDSSLQDGEFIYKVKVRGTNFPSDGPVMQKKTMGWEASSERMYPEDGALKGEMK
                     MRLRLKDGGHYDAEVKTTYMAKKPVQLPGAYKTDIKLDITSHNEDYTIVEQYERAEGRH
                     STGA"
     primer_bind     954..973
                     /label=mCherry-F
                     /note="mCherry, forward primer"
     primer_bind     1148..1171
                     /label=DsRed1-C
                     /note="DsRed1, forward primer"
     polyA_signal    2495..2616
                     /label=SV40 poly(A) signal
                     /note="SV40 polyadenylation signal"
     primer_bind     complement(2532..2551)
                     /label=SV40pA-R
                     /note="SV40 polyA, reverse primer"
     primer_bind     2586..2605
                     /label=EBV-rev
                     /note="SV40 polyA terminator, reverse primer"
     rep_origin      complement(2623..3078)
                     /direction=LEFT
                     /label=f1 ori
                     /note="f1 bacteriophage origin of replication; arrow
                     indicates direction of (+) strand synthesis"
     primer_bind     complement(2760..2781)
                     /label=F1ori-F
                     /note="F1 origin, forward primer"
     primer_bind     2972..2991
                     /label=F1ori-R
                     /note="F1 origin, reverse primer"
     promoter        3105..3209
                     /gene="bla"
                     /label=AmpR promoter
     promoter        3211..3568
                     /label=SV40 promoter
                     /note="SV40 enhancer and early promoter"
     primer_bind     complement(3234..3254)
                     /label=pBABE 3'
                     /note="SV40 enhancer, reverse primer for pBABE vectors"
     rep_origin      3419..3554
                     /label=SV40 ori
                     /note="SV40 origin of replication"
     primer_bind     3481..3500
                     /label=SV40pro-F
                     /note="SV40 promoter/origin, forward primer"
     CDS             3603..4397
                     /codon_start=1
                     /gene="aph(3')-II (or nptII)"
                     /product="aminoglycoside phosphotransferase from Tn5"
                     /label=NeoR/KanR
                     /note="confers resistance to neomycin, kanamycin, and G418
                     (Geneticin(R))"
                     /translation="MIEQDGLHAGSPAAWVERLFGYDWAQQTIGCSDAAVFRLSAQGRP
                     VLFVKTDLSGALNELQDEAARLSWLATTGVPCAAVLDVVTEAGRDWLLLGEVPGQDLLS
                     SHLAPAEKVSIMADAMRRLHTLDPATCPFDHQAKHRIERARTRMEAGLVDQDDLDEEHQ
                     GLAPAELFARLKASMPDGEDLVVTHGDACLPNIMVENGRFSGFIDCGRLGVADRYQDIA
                     LATRDIAEELGGEWADRFLVLYGIAAPDSQRIAFYRLLDEFF"
     primer_bind     complement(3657..3676)
                     /label=Neo-R
                     /note="Neomycin resistance gene, reverse primer"
     primer_bind     4267..4286
                     /label=Neo-F
                     /note="Neomycin resistance gene, forward primer"
     primer_bind     complement(4585..4604)
                     /label=TK-pA-R
                     /note="Thymidine kinase polyA, reverse primer"
     polyA_signal    4629..4676
                     /label=HSV TK poly(A) signal
                     /note="herpes simplex virus thymidine kinase
                     polyadenylation signal (Cole and Stacy, 1985)"
     rep_origin      5005..5593
                     /direction=RIGHT
                     /label=ori
                     /note="high-copy-number ColE1/pMB1/pBR322/pUC origin of
                     replication"
     primer_bind     5494..5513
                     /label=pBR322ori-F
                     /note="pBR322 origin, forward primer"
ORIGIN
        1 cgttacataa cttacggtaa atggcccgcc tggctgaccg cccaacgacc cccgcccatt
       61 gacgtcaata atgacgtatg ttcccatagt aacgccaata gggactttcc attgacgtca
      121 atgggtggag tatttacggt aaactgccca cttggcagta catcaagtgt atcatatgcc
      181 aagtacgccc cctattgacg tcaatgacgg taaatggccc gcctggcatt atgcccagta
      241 catgacctta tgggactttc ctacttggca gtacatctac gtattagtca tcgctattac
      301 catggtgatg cggttttggc agtacatcaa tgggcgtgga tagcggtttg actcacgggg
      361 atttccaagt ctccacccca ttgacgtcaa tgggagtttg ttttggcacc aaaatcaacg
      421 ggactttcca aaatgtcgta acaactccgc cccattgacg caaatgggcg gtaggcgtgt
      481 acggtgggag gtctatataa gcagagctgg tttagtgaac cgtcagatcc gctagcgcta
      541 ccggtggcta ccatggtgag caagggcgag gaggtcatca aggagttcat gcgcttcaag
      601 gagcacatgg agggctccgt gaacggccac gagttcgaga tcgagggcga gggcgagggc
      661 cgcccctacg agggcaccca gaccgccagg ctgaaggtga ccaagggtgg ccccctgccc
      721 ttcgcctggg acatcctgtc ccctcagatc atgtacggct ccaaggccta cgtgaagcac
      781 cccgccgaca tccccgacta cttgaagctg tccttccccg agggcttcaa gtgggagcgc
      841 gtgatgaact tcgaggacgg cggcgtggtg accgtgaccc aggactcctc cctgcaggac
      901 ggcgagttca tctacaaggt gaaggtgcgc ggcaccaact tcccctccga cggccccgta
      961 atgcagaaga agaccatggg ctgggaggcc tcctccgagc ggatgtaccc cgaggacggc
     1021 gccctgaagg gcgagatgaa gatgaggctg aggctgaagg acggcggcca ctacgacgcc
     1081 gaggtcaaga ccacctacat ggccaagaag cccgtgcagc tgcccggcgc ctacaagacc
     1141 gacatcaagc tggacatcac ctcccacaac gaggactaca ccatcgtgga acagtacgag
     1201 cgcgccgagg gccgccactc caccggcgcc tccggactca gatctatgag cgagacggtc
     1261 atctgttcca gccgggctac tgtgatgctt tatgatgaca gcaacaagcg atggctccct
     1321 gctggcactg gtccccaggc cttcagccgc gtccagatat accacaaccc cactgctaac
     1381 tccttccgag ttgttggccg caagatgcag ccggatcagc aggtggttat caactgtgcc
     1441 atcattcggg gtgtcaagta caatcaggcc actcccatct tccatcagtg gcgagatgcc
     1501 cgccaggtct ggggcctcaa cttcggcagc aaggaggacg ccatacagtt tgcaacaggc
     1561 atggccaacg ccctagaggc cttggaagga ggtgggcctc ccccagcccc agcaccccct
     1621 gcctggtctg cccagaatgg tccctcccca gaggagctgg aacaacagaa aaggcagccg
     1681 gagcatatgg agcgccgggt ctccaatgca ggaggcccac ctgctccccc agctgggggc
     1741 cctcctccac ctccaggacc tccccctcct ccaggtcccc ccccaccccc aggtctgccc
     1801 tcctcagggg tatctggggc aggtcatgga gcaggggcag ccccaccccc tgcaccccca
     1861 ctccctacaa cacagggccc caatagtggg ggttccgggg ccccaggcct ggctgctgcc
     1921 attgctggag ccaaactcag gaaagtgagc aagcaggagg aggcctctgg ggggcccctg
     1981 gcccccaaag ctgagaacag tcgaagcact ggtggggggc ttatggaaga gatgaacgcc
     2041 atgctggccc ggagaagaaa agccacacag gttggggaga agccccccaa agacgagtca
     2101 gccagtgagg agtcagaggc ccgactccct gcccagagtg aacctgtgag aagaccctgg
     2161 gagaagaaca gcacaacctt gccaaggatg aagtcgtcct cttctgtgac tacctccgag
     2221 gcccacccct cgacgccctg ctccagtgat gactccgact tggagagggt gaagcaggag
     2281 cttctggaag aggtgcggaa ggagctacag aaaatgaaag aggaaatcat cgaagtcttt
     2341 gtccaggagc tgaggaagcg gggttctcct tgagcggccg cgactctaga tcataatcag
     2401 ccataccaca tttgtagagg ttttacttgc tttaaaaaac ctcccacacc tccccctgaa
     2461 cctgaaacat aaaatgaatg caattgttgt tgttaacttg tttattgcag cttataatgg
     2521 ttacaaataa agcaatagca tcacaaattt cacaaataaa gcattttttt cactgcattc
     2581 tagttgtggt ttgtccaaac tcatcaatgt atcttaaggc gtaaattgta agcgttaata
     2641 ttttgttaaa attcgcgtta aatttttgtt aaatcagctc attttttaac caataggccg
     2701 aaatcggcaa aatcccttat aaatcaaaag aatagaccga gatagggttg agtgttgttc
     2761 cagtttggaa caagagtcca ctattaaaga acgtggactc caacgtcaaa ggnnnnnnnn
     2821 nnnnnnnnnn nnnnnnnnnn nnnnnnnnnn nnnnnnnnnn ntnnnnnnnn nnnnnnnnnn
     2881 nnnnnnnnnn nnnnnnnnnn nnnnnnnnnn nnnnnnnnnn nnnnnnnnnn nnnnnnnnnn
     2941 nnnnnnnnnn nnngnnnnnn nnnnnnnnnn nnnnnnnnnn nnnnnnnnnn nnnnnnnnnn
     3001 nnnnnnnnnn nnnnnnnnnn nnnnnnnnnn nnnnnnnnnn nnnnnnnnnn nnnnnnnnnn
     3061 nnnnnnnnnn nnnnnnnnca ggtggcactt ttcggggaaa tgtgcgcgga acccctattt
     3121 gtttattttt ctaaatacat tcaaatatgt atccgctcat gagacaataa ccctgataaa
     3181 tgcttcaata atattgaaaa aggaagagtc ctgaggcgga aagaaccagc tgtggaatgt
     3241 gtgtcagtta gggtgtggaa agtccccagg ctccccagca ggcagaagta tgcaaagcat
     3301 gcatctcaat tagtcagcaa ccaggtgtgg aaagtcccca ggctccccag caggcagaag
     3361 tatgcaaagc atgcatctca attagtcagc aaccatagtc ccgcccctaa ctccgcccat
     3421 cccgccccta actccgccca gttccgccca ttctccgccc catggctgac taattttttt
     3481 tatttatgca gaggccgagg ccgcctcggc ctctgagcta ttccagaagt agtgaggagg
     3541 cttttttgga ggcctaggct tttgcaaaga tcgatcaaga gacaggatga ggatcgtttc
     3601 gcatgattga acaagatgga ttgcacgcag gttctccggc cgcttgggtg gagaggctat
     3661 tcggctatga ctgggcacaa cagacaatcg gctgctctga tgccgccgtg ttccggctgt
     3721 cagcgcaggg gcgcccggtt ctttttgtca agaccgacct gtccggtgcc ctgaatgaac
     3781 tgcaagacga ggcagcgcgg ctatcgtggc tggccacgac gggcgttcct tgcgcagctg
     3841 tgctcgacgt tgtcactgaa gcgggaaggg actggctgct attgggcgaa gtgccggggc
     3901 aggatctcct gtcatctcac cttgctcctg ccgagaaagt atccatcatg gctgatgcaa
     3961 tgcggcggct gcatacgctt gatccggcta cctgcccatt cgaccaccaa gcgaaacatc
     4021 gcatcgagcg agcacgtact cggatggaag ccggtcttgt cgatcaggat gatctggacg
     4081 aagagcatca ggggctcgcg ccagccgaac tgttcgccag gctcaaggcg agcatgcccg
     4141 acggcgagga tctcgtcgtg acccatggcg atgcctgctt gccgaatatc atggtggaaa
     4201 atggccgctt ttctggattc atcgactgtg gccggctggg tgtggcggac cgctatcagg
     4261 acatagcgtt ggctacccgt gatattgctg aagagcttgg cggcgaatgg gctgaccgct
     4321 tcctcgtgct ttacggtatc gccgctcccg attcgcagcg catcgccttc tatcgccttc
     4381 ttgacgagtt cttctgagcg ggactctggg gttcgaaatg accgaccaag cgacgcccaa
     4441 cctgccatca cgagatttcg attccaccgc cgccttctat gaaaggttgg gcttcggaat
     4501 cgttttccgg gacgccggct ggatgatcct ccagcgcggg gatctcatgc tggagttctt
     4561 cgcccaccct agggggaggc taactgaaac acggaaggag acaataccgg aaggaacccg
     4621 cgctatgacg gcaataaaaa gacagaataa aacgcacggt gttgggtcgt ttgttcataa
     4681 acgcggggtt cggtcccagg gctggcactc tgtcgatacc ccaccgagac cccattgggg
     4741 ccaatacgcc cgcgtttctt ccttttcccc accccacccc ccaagttcgg gtgaaggccc
     4801 agggctcgca gccaacgtcg gggcggcagg ccctgccata gcctcaggtt actcatatat
     4861 actttagatt gatttaaaac ttcattttta atttaaaagg atctaggtga agatcctttt
     4921 tgataatctc atgaccaaaa tcccttaacg tgagttttcg ttccactgag cgtcagaccc
     4981 cgtagaaaag atcaaaggat cttcttgaga tccttttttt ctgcgcgtaa tctgctgctt
     5041 gcaaacaaaa aaaccaccgc taccagcggt ggtttgtttg ccggatcaag agctaccaac
     5101 tctttttccg aaggtaactg gcttcagcag agcgcagata ccaaatactg ttcttctagt
     5161 gtagccgtag ttaggccacc acttcaagaa ctctgtagca ccgcctacat acctcgctct
     5221 gctaatcctg ttaccagtgg ctgctgccag tggcgataag tcgtgtctta ccgggttgga
     5281 ctcaagacga tagttaccgg ataaggcgca gcggtcgggc tgaacggggg gttcgtgcac
     5341 acagcccagc ttggagcgaa cgacctacac cgaactgaga tacctacagc gtgagctatg
     5401 agaaagcgcc acgcttcccg aagggagaaa ggcggacagg tatccggtaa gcggcagggt
     5461 cggaacagga gagcgcacga gggagcttcc agggggaaac gcctggtatc tttatagtcc
     5521 tgtcgggttt cgccacctct gacttgagcg tcgatttttg tgatgctcgt caggggggcg
     5581 gagcctatgg aaaaacgcca gcaacgcggc ctttttacgg ttcctggcct tttgctggcc
     5641 ttttgctcac atgttctttc ctgcgttatc ccctgattct gtggataacc gtattaccgc
     5701 catgcattag ttattaatag taatcaatta cggggtcatt agttcatagc ccatatatgg
     5761 agttccg
//
